>Addgene plasmid #104109 | pAAV-Syn1-tTA | depositor full sequence | sequence record 197144 | pAAV-Syn1-tTA sequence 4677 bps
TTCTTTCCTGCGTTATCCCCTGATTCTGTGGATAACCGTATTACCGCCTTTGAGTGAGCTGATACCGCTC
GCCGCAGCCGAACGACCGAGCGCAGCGAGTCAGTGAGCGAGGAAGCGGAAGAGCGCCCAATACGCAAACC
GCCTCTCCCCGCGCGTTGGCCGATTCATTAATGCAGCTGGCACGACAGGTTTCCCGACTGGAAAGCGGGC
AGTGAGCGCAACGCAATTAATGTGAGTTAGCTCACTCATTAGGCACCCCAGGCTTTACACTTTATGCTTC
CGGCTCGTATGTTGTGTGGAATTGTGAGCGGATAACAATTTCACACAGGAAACAGCTATGACCATGATTA
CGCCAGATTTAATTAAGGCCTTAATTAGGCTGCGCGCTCGCTCGCTCACTGAGGCCGCCCGGGCAAAGCC
CGGGCGTCGGGCGACCTTTGGTCGCCCGGCCTCAGTGAGCGAGCGAGCGCGCAGAGAGGGAGTGGCCAAC
TCCATCACTAGGGGTTCCTTGTAGTTAATGATTAACCCGCCATGCTACTTATCTACGTAGCCATGCTCTA
GGAAGATCTCTGCAGAGGGCCCTGCGTATGAGTGCAAGTGGGTTTTAGGACCAGGATGAGGCGGGGTGGG
GGTGCCTACCTGACGACCGACCCCGACCCACTGGACAAGCACCCAACCCCCATTCCCCAAATTGCGCATC
CCCTATCAGAGAGGGGGAGGGGAAACAGGATGCGGCGAGGCGCGTGCGCACTGCCAGCTTCAGCACCGCG
GACAGTGCCTTCGCCCCCGCCTGGCGGCGCGCGCCACCGCCGCCTCAGCACTGAAGGCGCGCTGACGTCA
CTCGCCGGTCCCCCGCAAACTCCCCTTCCCGGCCACCTTGGTCGCGTCCGCGCCGCCGCCGGCCCAGCCG
GACCGCACCACGCGAGGCGCGAGATAGGGGGGCACGGGCGCGACCATCTGCGCTGCGGCGCCGGCGACTC
AGCGCTGCCTCAGTCTGCGGTGGGCAGCGGAGGAGTCGTGTCGTGCCTGAGAGCGCAGTCGAATTCGCCA
CCATGTCTAGACTGGACAAGAGCAAAGTCATAAACTCTGCTCTGGAATTACTCAATGAAGTCGGTATCGA
AGGCCTGACGACAAGGAAACTCGCTCAAAAGCTGGGAGTTGAGCAGCCTACCCTGTACTGGCACGTGAAG
AACAAGCGGGCCCTGCTCGATGCCCTGGCAATCGAGATGCTGGACAGGCATCATACCCACTTCTGCCCCC
TGGAAGGCGAGTCATGGCAAGACTTTCTGCGGAACAACGCCAAGTCATTCCGCTGTGCTCTCCTCTCACA
TCGCGACGGGGCTAAAGTGCATCTCGGCACCCGCCCAACAGAGAAACAGTACGAAACCCTGGAAAATCAG
CTCGCGTTCCTGTGTCAGCAAGGCTTCTCCCTGGAGAACGCACTGTACGCTCTGTCCGCCGTGGGCCACT
TTACACTGGGCTGCGTATTGGAGGATCAGGAGCATCAAGTAGCAAAAGAGGAAAGAGAGACACCTACCAC
CGATTCTATGCCCCCACTTCTGAGACAAGCAATTGAGCTGTTCGACCATCAGGGAGCCGAACCTGCCTTC
CTTTTCGGCCTGGAACTAATCATATGTGGCCTGGAGAAACAGCTAAAGTGCGAAAGCGGCGGGCCGGCCG
ACGCCCTTGACGATTTTGACTTAGACATGCTCCCAGCCGATGCCCTTGACGACTTTGACCTTGATATGCT
GCCTGCTGACGCTCTTGACGATTTTGACCTTGACATGCTCCCCGGGTAAGCGGCCGCTTCGAGCAGACAT
GATAAGATACATTGATGAGTTTGGACAAACCACAACTAGAATGCAGTGAAAAAAATGCTTTATTTGTGAA
ATTTGTGATGCTATTGCTTTATTTGTAACCATTATAAGCTGCAATAAACAAGTTAACAACAACAATTGCA
TTCATTTTATGTTTCAGGTTCAGGGGGAGATGTGGGAGGTTTTTTAAAGCAAGTAAAACCTCTACAAATG
TGGTAAAATCGATAAGGATCTTCCTAGAGCATGGCTACGTAGATAAGTAGCATGGCGGGTTAATCATTAA
CTACAAGGAACCCCTAGTGATGGAGTTGGCCACTCCCTCTCTGCGCGCTCGCTCGCTCACTGAGGCCGGG
CGACCAAAGGTCGCCCGACGCCCGGGCTTTGCCCGGGCGGCCTCAGTGAGCGAGCGAGCGCGCAGCCTTA
ATTAACCTAATTCACTGGCCGTCGTTTTACAACGTCGTGACTGGGAAAACCCTGGCGTTACCCAACTTAA
TCGCCTTGCAGCACATCCCCCTTTCGCCAGCTGGCGTAATAGCGAAGAGGCCCGCACCGATCGCCCTTCC
CAACAGTTGCGCAGCCTGAATGGCGAATGGG
[124 nt withheld, positions 2412-2535]
C
[91 nt withheld, positions 2537-2627]
A
[49 nt withheld, positions 2629-2677]
CCTTTGACGTTGGAGTCCACGTTCTTT
[37 nt withheld, positions 2705-2741]
ACCCTATCTCGGTCTATTCTTTTGATTTATAAGGGATTTTGCCGATTTCGGCCTATTGGTTAAAAAATGA
GCTGATTTAACAAAAATTTAACGCGAATTTTAACAAAATATTAACGCTTACAATTTAGGTGGCACTTTTC
GGGGAAATGTGCGCGGAACCCCTATTTGTTTATTTTTCTAAATACATTCAAATATGTATCCGCTCATGAG
ACAATAACCCTGATAAATGCTTCAATAATATTGAAAAAGGAAGAGTATGAGTATTCAACATTTCCGTGTC
GCCCTTATTCCCTTTTTTGCGGCATTTTGCCTTCCTGTTTTTGCTCACCCAGAAACGCTGGTGAAAGTAA
AAGATGCTGAAGATCAGTTGGGTGCACGAGTGGGTTACATCGAACTGGATCTCAACAGCGGTAAGATCCT
TGAGAGTTTTCGCCCCGAAGAACGTTTTCCAATGATGAGCACTTTTAAAGTTCTGCTATGTGGCGCGGTA
TTATCCCGTATTGACGCCGGGCAAGAGCAACTCGGTCGCCGCATACACTATTCTCAGAATGACTTGGTTG
AGTACTCACCAGTCACAGAAAAGCATCTTACGGATGGCATGACAGTAAGAGAATTATGCAGTGCTGCCAT
AACCATGAGTGATAACACTGCGGCCAACTTACTTCTGACAACGATCGGAGGACCGAAGGAGCTAACCGCT
TTTTTGCACAACATGGGGGATCATGTAACTCGCCTTGATCGTTGGGAACCGGAGCTGAATGAAGCCATAC
CAAACGACGAGCGTGACACCACGATGCCTGTAGCAATGGCAACAACGTTGCGCAAACTATTAACTGGCGA
ACTACTTACTCTAGCTTCCCGGCAACAATTAATAGACTGGATGGAGGCGGATAAAGTTGCAGGACCACTT
CTGCGCTCGGCCCTTCCGGCTGGCTGGTTTATTGCTGATAAATCTGGAGCCGGTGAGCGTGGGTCTCGCG
GTATCATTGCAGCACTGGGGCCAGATGGTAAGCCCTCCCGTATCGTAGTTATCTACACGACGGGGAGTCA
GGCAACTATGGATGAACGAAATAGACAGATCGCTGAGATAGGTGCCTCACTGATTAAGCATTGGTAACTG
TCAGACCAAGTTTACTCATATATACTTTAGATTGATTTAAAACTTCATTTTTAATTTAAAAGGATCTAGG
TGAAGATCCTTTTTGATAATCTCATGACCAAAATCCCTTAACGTGAGTTTTCGTTCCACTGAGCGTCAGA
CCCCGTAGAAAAGATCAAAGGATCTTCTTGAGATCCTTTTTTTCTGCGCGTAATCTGCTGCTTGCAAACA
AAAAAACCACCGCTACCAGCGGTGGTTTGTTTGCCGGATCAAGAGCTACCAACTCTTTTTCCGAAGGTAA
CTGGCTTCAGCAGAGCGCAGATACCAAATACTGTTCTTCTAGTGTAGCCGTAGTTAGGCCACCACTTCAA
GAACTCTGTAGCACCGCCTACATACCTCGCTCTGCTAATCCTGTTACCAGTGGCTGCTGCCAGTGGCGAT
AAGTCGTGTCTTACCGGGTTGGACTCAAGACGATAGTTACCGGATAAGGCGCAGCGGTCGGGCTGAACGG
GGGGTTCGTGCACACAGCCCAGCTTGGAGCGAACGACCTACACCGAACTGAGATACCTACAGCGTGAGCT
ATGAGAAAGCGCCACGCTTCCCGAAGGGAGAAAGGCGGACAGGTATCCGGTAAGCGGCAGGGTCGGAACA
GGAGAGCGCACGAGGGAGCTTCCAGGGGGAAACGCCTGGTATCTTTATAGTCCTGTCGGGTTTCGCCACC
TCTGACTTGAGCGTCGATTTTTGTGATGCTCGTCAGGGGGGCGGAGCCTATGGAAAAACGCCAGCAACGC
GGCCTTTTTACGGTTCCTGGCCTTTTGCTGGCCTTTTGCTCACATG
Features (pLannotate 1.2.2; 17 found; start..end, strand, type, name):
      1..121     +  rep_origin     RSF ori (fragment): Plasmids containing the RSF 1030 origin of replication can be propagated in E. coli cells that contain additional plasmids with compatible origins.
    123..215     +  CDS            lacI (fragment): lac repressor; lacI; The lac repressor binds to the lac operator to inhibit transcription in E. coli. This inhibition can be relieved by adding lactose or isopropyl-β-D-thiogalactopyranoside (IPTG).
    228..249     +  protein_bind   CAP binding site: CAP binding activates transcription in the presence of cAMP. E. coli catabolite activator protein
    264..294     +  promoter       lac promoter: promoter for the E. coli lac operon
    302..318     +  protein_bind   lac operator: The lac repressor binds to the lac operator to inhibit transcription in E. coli. This inhibition can be relieved by adding lactose or isopropyl-β-D-thiogalactopyranoside (IPTG). lac repressor encoded by lacI
    379..509     -  repeat_region  AAV2 ITR (fragment): inverted terminal repeat of adeno-associated virus serotype 2 inverted
    591..1038    +  promoter       hSyn promoter: human synapsin I promoter; confers neuron-specific expression (Kügler et al., 2003)
   1053..1750    +  CDS            rtTA3 (fragment): reverse tetracycline transactivator 3 activates expression from Tet-responsive promoters in the presence of doxycycline
   1680..1790    +  CDS            VP48: 3 tandem repeats of the minimal activation domain of herpes simplex virus VP16 (Cheng et al., 2013)
   1823..1944    -  polyA_signal   SV40 poly(A) signal: SV40 polyadenylation signal
   1967..2035    -  CDS            large T antigen (fragment): large T antigen from SV40 (simian virus 40)
   2106..2236    +  repeat_region  AAV2 ITR (fragment): inverted terminal repeat of adeno-associated virus serotype 2 inverted
   2250..2407    +  CDS            lacZα (fragment): LacZα fragment of β-galactosidase; lacZ fragment
   2412..2840    +  rep_origin     f1 ori (sequence partly withheld): f1 bacteriophage origin of replication; arrow indicates direction of (+) strand synthesis
   2893..2997    +  promoter       AmpR promoter: bla
   2998..3858    +  CDS            AmpR: β-lactamase; bla; confers resistance to ampicillin, carbenicillin, and related antibiotics
   4029..4617    +  rep_origin     ori: high-copy-number ColE1/pMB1/pBR322/pUC origin of replication
