[The description below was written by a language model from this plasmid's Addgene catalogue record and pLannotate feature annotations shown in this document.]
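Description:
pAAV-Syn1-tTA is an adeno-associated virus transfer plasmid built on an AAV2 backbone, intended for packaging into recombinant AAV and delivery to neurons. In bacteria it is maintained as a high-copy plasmid through a ColE1/pUC-type origin and selected with ampicillin via the β-lactamase gene. An f1 phage origin and remnants of a lac promoter/operator and lacZα region reflect its pUC/pBluescript-style cloning ancestry and play no role in the viral payload. Short annotated fragments of an RSF origin, lacI and SV40 large T antigen appear to be incidental sequence matches or carry-over.

The packaged genome lies between two AAV2 inverted terminal repeats, which provide the signals for replication and encapsidation when rep, cap and helper functions are supplied in trans. Within the ITRs, the human synapsin I promoter, which confers neuron-specific expression, drives tTA2, the tetracycline-controlled transactivator derived from the Tet-Off Advanced system, followed by an SV40 polyadenylation signal. The 747 bp insert was cloned between EcoRI and NotI sites. The automated annotation labels this coding region as an rtTA3 fragment joined to three tandem VP16 minimal activation domains. This reflects the close sequence similarity of the TetR-based transactivators, and the catalogue entry identifies it as tTA2, the Tet-Off form that activates Tet-responsive promoters in the absence of doxycycline.

The construct serves as the driver half of a two-component system: co-delivered with a vector carrying a TRE-controlled reporter, it amplifies expression in neurons. The associated publication applies this approach to bright multicolor labeling of neuronal circuits with fluorescent proteins and chemical tags.
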