Addgene plasmid #104109: pAAV-Syn1-tTA
Purpose: AAV-mediated expression of tTA under the Syn1 promoter.
Depositing lab: Takeshi Imai. Depositing organization: Kyushu University. Publication: Bright multicolor labeling of neuronal circuits with fluorescent proteins and chemical tags. Sakaguchi R, Leiwe MN, Imai T. eLife. 2018 Nov 20;7. pii: 40350. doi: 10.7554/eLife.40350. PubMed 30454553.
Backbone
  Vector backbone: AAV2
  Vector type: AAV
Growth in bacteria
  Bacterial resistance: Ampicillin, 100 μg/mL
  Growth temperature: 37°C
  Growth strain: NEB Stable
  Copy number: High Copy
Gene/Insert
  Gene/Insert name: tTA2
  Species: E. coli
  Insert size (bp): 747
  Promoter: hSyn1
  Cloning method: Restriction Enzyme; 5′ cloning site EcoRI (not destroyed); 3′ cloning site NotI (not destroyed)
  Sequencing primers: 5′ M13-Reverse
Resource information
  A portion of this plasmid was derived from a plasmid made by: The tTA2 gene derived from pTet-Off Advanced vector (Clontech).
Terms and licenses: Academic/Nonprofit Terms; Industry Terms: Not Available to Industry
How to cite: pAAV-Syn1-tTA was a gift from Takeshi Imai (Addgene plasmid # 104109 ; http://n2t.net/addgene:104109 ; RRID:Addgene_104109)
