>Addgene plasmid #104109 | pAAV-Syn1-tTA | addgene partial sequence | sequence record 208149 | Addgene Partial NGS Result
GCTGCGCGCTCGCTCGCTCACTGAGGCCGCCCGGGCAAAGCCCGGGCGTCGGGCGACCTTTGGTCGCCCG
GCCTCAGTGAGCGAGCGAGCGCGCAGAGAGGGAGTGGCCAACTCCATCACTAGGGGTTCCTTGTAGTTAA
TGATTAACCCGCCATGCTACTTATCTACGTAGCCATGCTCTAGGAAGATCTCTGCAGAGGGCCCTGCGTA
TGAGTGCAAGTGGGTTTTAGGACCAGGATGAGGCGGGGTGGGGGTGCCTACCTGACGACCGACCCCGACC
CACTGGACAAGCACCCAACCCCCATTCCCCAAATTGCGCATCCCCTATCAGAGAGGGGGAGGGGAAACAG
GATGCGGCGAGGCGCGTGCGCACTGCCAGCTTCAGCACCGCGGACAGTGCCTTCGCCCCCGCCTGGCGGC
GCGCGCCACCGCCGCCTCAGCACTGAAGGCGCGCTGACGTCACTCGCCGGTCCCCCGCAAACTCCCCTTC
CCGGCCACCTTGGTCGCGTCCGCGCCGCCGCCGGCCCAGCCGGACCGCACCACGCGAGGCGCGAGATAGG
GGGGCACGGGCGCGACCATCTGCGCTGCGGCGCCGGCGACTCAGCGCTGCCTCAGTCTGCGGTGGGCAGC
GGAGGAGTCGTGTCGTGCCTGAGAGCGCAGTCGAATTCGCCACCATGTCTAGACTGGACAAGAGCAAAGT
CATAAACTCTGCTCTGGAATTACTCAATGAAGTCGGTATCGAAGGCCTGACGACAAGGAAACTCGCTCAA
AAGCTGGGAGTTGAGCAGCCTACCCTGTACTGGCACGTGAAGAACAAGCGGGCCCTGCTCGATGCCCTGG
CAATCGAGATGCTGGACAGGCATCATACCCACTTCTGCCCCCTGGAAGGCGAGTCATGGCAAGACTTTCT
GCGGAACAACGCCAAGTCATTCCGCTGTGCTCTCCTCTCACATCGCGACGGGGCTAAAGTGCATCTCGGC
ACCCGCCCAACAGAGAAACAGTACGAAACCCTGGAAAATCAGCTCGCGTTCCTGTGTCAGCAAGGCTTCT
CCCTGGAGAACGCACTGTACGCTCTGTCCGCCGTGGGCCACTTTACACTGGGCTGCGTATTGGAGGATCA
GGAGCATCAAGTAGCAAAAGAGGAAAGAGAGACACCTACCACCGATTCTATGCCCCCACTTCTGAGACAA
GCAATTGAGCTGTTCGACCATCAGGGAGCCGAACCTGCCTTCCTTTTCGGCCTGGAACTAATCATATGTG
GCCTGGAGAAACAGCTAAAGTGCGAAAGCGGCGGGCCGGCCGACGCCCTTGACGATTTTGACTTAGACAT
GCTCCCAGCCGATGCCCTTGACGACTTTGACCTTGATATGCTGCCTGCTGACGCTCTTGACGATTTTGAC
CTTGACATGCTCCCCGGGTAAGCGGCCGCTTCGAGCAGACATGATAAGATACATTGATGAGTTTGGACAA
ACCACAACTAGAATGCAGTGAAAAAAATGCTTTATTTGTGAAATTTGTGATGCTATTGCTTTATTTGTAA
CCATTATAAGCTGCAATAAACAAGTTAACAACAACAATTGCATTCATTTTATGTTTCAGGTTCAGGGGGA
GATGTGGGAGGTTTTTTAAAGCAAGTAAAACCTCTACAAATGTGGTAAAATCGATAAGGATCTTCCTAGA
GCATGGCTACGTAGATAAGTAGCATGGCGGGTTAATCATTAACTACAAGGAACCCCTAGTGATGGAGTTG
GCCACTCCCTCTCTGCGCGCTCGCTCGCTCACTGAGGCCGGGCGACCAAAGGTCGCCCGACGCCCGGGCT
TTGCCCGGGCGGCCTCAGTGAGCGAGCGAGCGCGCAGC
