>Addgene plasmid #104109 | pAAV-Syn1-tTA | addgene partial sequence | sequence record 210269 | pRS414-R 5'-CACCTCTGACTTGAGCGTCG-3'
CGGAGCCTATGGAAAAACGCCAGCAACGCGGCCTTTTTACGGTTCCTGGCCTTTTGCTGGCCTTTTGCTC
ACATGTTCTTTCCTGCGTTATCCCCTGATTCTGTGGATAACCGTATTACCGCCTTTGAGTGAGCTGATAC
CGCTCGCCGCAGCCGAACGACCGAGCGCAGCGAGTCAGTGAGCGAGGAAGCGGAAGAGCGCCCAATACGC
AAACCGCCTCTCCCCGCGCGTTGGCCGATTCATTAATGCAGCTGCGC
